Addgene plasmid #100737: PDZb1-beta2(616-951)-mCherry
Purpose: To express a clathrin "hook" in mammalian cells to hot-wire endocytosis
Depositing lab: Stephen Royle. Depositing organization: University of Warwick. Publication: New tools for "hot-wiring" clathrin-mediated endocytosis with temporal and spatial precision. Wood LA, Larocque G, Clarke NI, Sarkar S, Royle SJ. J Cell Biol. 2017 Sep 27. pii: jcb.201702188. doi: 10.1083/jcb.201702188. PubMed 28954824.
Backbone
  Vector backbone: pmCherry-N1
  Vector type: Mammalian Expression
  Selectable markers: Neomycin (select with G418)
Growth in bacteria
  Bacterial resistance: Kanamycin, 50 μg/mL
  Growth temperature: 37°C
  Growth strain: DH5alpha
  Copy number: High Copy
Gene/Insert
  Gene/Insert name: AP2B1 (alt name: beta2 adaptin)
  Species: H. sapiens (human)
  Entrez Gene: AP2B1 (a.k.a. ADTB2, AP105B, AP2-BETA, CLAPB1)
  Promoter: CMV
  Tag / fusion protein: PDZb1 (N terminal on insert); mCherry (C terminal on insert)
  Cloning method: Restriction Enzyme; 5′ cloning site XhoI (unknown if destroyed); 3′ cloning site BamHI (unknown if destroyed)
  Sequencing primers: 5′ CMV Forward
Terms and licenses: Academic/Nonprofit Terms; Industry Terms: Not Available to Industry
How to cite: PDZb1-beta2(616-951)-mCherry was a gift from Stephen Royle (Addgene plasmid # 100737)
