[The description below was written by a language model from this plasmid's Addgene catalogue record and pLannotate feature annotations shown in this document.]
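Description:
PDZb1-beta2(616-951)-mCherry is a mammalian expression plasmid built on the pmCherry-N1 backbone (about 6.3 kb by the sequenced record). It is propagated in E. coli at high copy from a ColE1/pUC-type origin and also carries an f1 phage origin. A single NeoR/KanR (Tn5 aminoglycoside phosphotransferase) gene serves both hosts. It is driven by a bacterial bla-type promoter for kanamycin selection and by the SV40 enhancer/early promoter for G418 selection of transfected mammalian cells, and it is terminated by the HSV TK polyadenylation signal. Short annotated fragments such as RSF ori, ble, SV40 large T antigen and bGH poly(A) are most likely partial matches within backbone sequence rather than functional parts.

The payload is one open reading frame under the CMV immediate-early enhancer and promoter, ending at the SV40 poly(A) signal. At the N terminus is PDZb1, which the feature table resolves into an Erbin-derived segment followed by a fibronectin-like segment. Next come residues 616–951 of human beta2 adaptin (AP2B1), cloned between XhoI and BamHI, and then C-terminal mCherry. The automated annotation matches the adaptin segment to the bovine orthologue, but the catalogue lists the species as human. AP2B1 is a subunit of the AP-2 adaptor complex of clathrin-mediated endocytosis, and this fragment is described as a clathrin "hook".

The stated purpose is to express this hook in mammalian cells to "hot-wire" endocytosis, that is, to trigger clathrin-mediated endocytosis on demand with temporal and spatial control. The PDZb1 module presumably mediates recruitment to a partner construct, though the record does not describe that partner. The mCherry fusion allows the hook to be followed by red fluorescence.
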