Features (pLannotate 1.2.2; 18 found; start..end, strand, type, name):
      1..51      +  rep_origin     RSF ori (fragment): Plasmids containing the RSF 1030 origin of replication can be propagated in E. coli cells that contain additional plasmids with compatible origins.
    119..422     +  enhancer       CMV enhancer: human cytomegalovirus immediate early enhancer
    423..626     +  promoter       CMV promoter: human cytomegalovirus (CMV) immediate early promoter
    649..676     +  misc_feature   MCS (fragment): multiple cloning site
    686..928     +  CDS            ERBIN (fragment): ERBIN_HUMAN - Also known as ERBB2IP From Homo sapiens (Human).
    989..1213    +  CDS            FINC_PLEWA (fragment): Experimental evidence at transcript level: Swiss-Prot protein existence level 2. Fibronectins bind cell surfaces and various compounds including collagen, fibrin, heparin, DNA, and actin. Fibronectins are involved in cell adhesion, cell motility, opsonization, wound healing, and maintenance of cell shape. May be involved in osteoblast compaction (By similarity). From Pleurodeles waltl (Iberian ribbed newt).
   1238..2290    +  CDS            AP2B1 (fragment): AP2B1_BOVIN - Also known as CLAPB1. Experimental evidence at protein level: Swiss-Prot protein existence level 1. Component of the adaptor protein complex 2 (AP-2). Adaptor protein complexes function in protein transport via transport vesicles in different membrane traffic pathways. Adaptor protein complexes are vesicle coat components and appear to be involved in cargo selection and vesicle formation. AP-2 is involved in clathrin-dependent endocytosis in which cargo proteins are incorporated into vesicles surrounded by clathrin (clathrin-coated vesicles, CCVs) which are destined for fusion wi
   2306..3013    +  CDS            mCherry: mCherry is a basic (constitutively fluorescent) red fluorescent protein published in 2004, derived from Discosoma sp.. It is reported to be a very rapidly-maturing monomer with low acid sensitivity.
   3032..3115    +  CDS            large T antigen (fragment): large T antigen from SV40 (simian virus 40)
   3138..3259    +  polyA_signal   SV40 poly(A) signal: SV40 polyadenylation signal
   3293..3721    -  rep_origin     f1 ori (sequence partly withheld): f1 bacteriophage origin of replication; arrow indicates direction of (+) strand synthesis
   3748..3852    +  promoter       AmpR promoter: bla
   3854..4211    +  promoter       SV40 promoter: SV40 enhancer and early promoter
   4246..5040    +  CDS            NeoR/KanR: aminoglycoside phosphotransferase from Tn5; aph(3')-II (or nptII); confers resistance to neomycin, kanamycin, and G418 (Geneticin®)
   5061..5213    +  CDS            ble (fragment): BLE_KLEPN - Experimental evidence at protein level: Swiss-Prot protein existence level 1. Binding protein with a strong affinity to the bleomycin family of antibiotics. Binds to CL990; an antimitotic-antibiotic compound. From Klebsiella pneumoniae.
   5272..5319    +  polyA_signal   HSV TK poly(A) signal: herpes simplex virus thymidine kinase polyadenylation signal (Cole and Stacy, 1985)
   5410..5426    -  polyA_signal   bGH poly(A) signal (fragment): bovine growth hormone polyadenylation signal
   5648..6236    +  rep_origin     ori: high-copy-number ColE1/pMB1/pBR322/pUC origin of replication
>Addgene plasmid #100737 | PDZb1-beta2(616-951)-mCherry | addgene full sequence | sequence record 239632 | Addgene NGS Result
CATGTTCTTTCCTGCGTTATCCCCTGATTCTGTGGATAACCGTATTACCGCCATGCATTAGTTATTAATA
GTAATCAATTACGGGGTCATTAGTTCATAGCCCATATATGGAGTTCCGCGTTACATAACTTACGGTAAAT
GGCCCGCCTGGCTGACCGCCCAACGACCCCCGCCCATTGACGTCAATAATGACGTATGTTCCCATAGTAA
CGCCAATAGGGACTTTCCATTGACGTCAATGGGTGGAGTATTTACGGTAAACTGCCCACTTGGCAGTACA
TCAAGTGTATCATATGCCAAGTACGCCCCCTATTGACGTCAATGACGGTAAATGGCCCGCCTGGCATTAT
GCCCAGTACATGACCTTATGGGACTTTCCTACTTGGCAGTACATCTACGTATTAGTCATCGCTATTACCA
TGGTGATGCGGTTTTGGCAGTACATCAATGGGCGTGGATAGCGGTTTGACTCACGGGGATTTCCAAGTCT
CCACCCCATTGACGTCAATGGGAGTTTGTTTTGGCACCAAAATCAACGGGACTTTCCAAAATGTCGTAAC
AACTCCGCCCCATTGACGCAAATGGGCGGTAGGCGTGTACGGTGGGAGGTCTATATAAGCAGAGCTGGTT
TAGTGAACCGTCAGATCCGCTAGCGCTACCGGACTCAGATCTCGAGGCCACCATGCCAGAACTTGGATTT
AGCATATCAGGTGGTGTCGGGGGTAGAGGAAACCCATTCAGACCTGATGATGATGGTATATTTGTAACAA
GGGTACAACCTGAAGGACCAGCATCAAAATTACTGCAGCCAGGTGATAAAATTATTCAGGCTAATGGCTA
CAGTTTTATAAATATTGAACATGGACAAGCAGTGTCCTTGCTAAAAACTTTCCAGAATACAGTTGAACTC
ATCATTGTACGAGAAGTTGGTAACGGTGCAAAACAAGAGATTCGAGTGAGGGTTGAAAAAGACGGTGGTT
CTGGAGGCGTTTCTTCTGTTCCGACCAATCTGGAAGTTGTTGCTGCGACCCCGACTAGCCTGCTGATCAG
CTGGGATGCGTATAGGGAGCTTCCGGTTAGTTATTACCGTATCACGTACGGTGAAACCGGTGGTAACTCC
CCGGTTCAGGAATTCACTGTACCTGGTTCCAAGTCTACTGCTACCATCAGCGGCCTGAAACCGGGTGTCG
ACTATACCATCACTGTATACGCACATTACAACTACCATTACTACTCTAGCCCAATCTCGATTAACTACCG
TACCAGGATCCCCGCCACCATGGAACAGCCTCAGGTTATCCCCTCTCAAGGTGATCTTCTAGGGGATCTT
TTAAACCTTGACCTCGGTCCCCCAGTCAATGTGCCACAGGTGTCCTCCATGCAGATGGGAGCAGTGGATC
TCCTAGGAGGAGGACTAGATAGTCTGCTTGGCAGTGACCTTGGCGGGGGCATTGGAGGAAGTCCGGCAGT
GGGACAATCCTTCATCCCATCATCGGTCCCTGCAACCTTTGCTCCTTCACCTACACCTGCTGTGGTCAGC
AGTGGACTGAATGACCTGTTTGAACTCTCCACAGGGATAGGCATGGCACCTGGTGGATATGTGGCTCCTA
AGGCTGTCTGGCTACCTGCAGTAAAGGCTAAAGGCTTGGAGATTTCCGGAACATTTACTCACCGCCAAGG
GCACATCTATATGGAAATGAACTTCACCAATAAAGCTCTGCAGCACATGACAGATTTTGCAATCCAGTTT
AACAAAAATAGCTTTGGTGTCATCCCCAGCACTCCTCTGGCCATCCATACACCACTGATGCCAAACCAGA
GCATTGATGTCTCCCTGCCTCTCAATACCTTGGGCCCAGTCATGAAGATGGAACCTCTGAATAACCTCCA
GGTGGCTGTGAAAAACAATATCGATGTCTTCTACTTCAGCTGCCTCATCCCACTCAATGTGCTTTTTGTA
GAAGATGGCAAAATGGAGCGCCAGGTCTTCCTTGCAACATGGAAGGATATTCCCAATGAAAATGAACTTC
AGTTTCAGATTAAGGAATGTCATTTAAATGCTGACACTGTTTCCAGCAAGTTGCAAAACAACAATGTTTA
TACTATTGCCAAGAGGAATGTGGAAGGGCAGGACATGCTGTACCAATCCCTGAAGCTCACTAATGGCATT
TGGATTTTGGCCGAACTACGTATCCAGCCAGGAAACCCCAATTACACGCTGTCACTGAAGTGTAGAGCTC
CTGAAGTCTCTCAATACATCTATCAGGTCTACGACAGCATTTTGAAAAACTTACCGGTCGCCACCATGGT
GAGCAAGGGCGAGGAGGATAACATGGCCATCATCAAGGAGTTCATGCGCTTCAAGGTGCACATGGAGGGC
TCCGTGAACGGCCACGAGTTCGAGATCGAGGGCGAGGGCGAGGGCCGCCCCTACGAGGGCACCCAGACCG
CCAAGCTGAAGGTGACCAAGGGTGGCCCCCTGCCCTTCGCCTGGGACATCCTGTCCCCTCAGTTCATGTA
CGGCTCCAAGGCCTACGTGAAGCACCCCGCCGACATCCCCGACTACTTGAAGCTGTCCTTCCCCGAGGGC
TTCAAGTGGGAGCGCGTGATGAACTTCGAGGACGGCGGCGTGGTGACCGTGACCCAGGACTCCTCCCTGC
AGGACGGCGAGTTCATCTACAAGGTGAAGCTGCGCGGCACCAACTTCCCCTCCGACGGCCCCGTAATGCA
GAAGAAGACCATGGGCTGGGAGGCCTCCTCCGAGCGGATGTACCCCGAGGACGGCGCCCTGAAGGGCGAG
ATCAAGCAGAGGCTGAAGCTGAAGGACGGCGGCCACTACGACGCTGAGGTCAAGACCACCTACAAGGCCA
AGAAGCCCGTGCAGCTGCCCGGCGCCTACAACGTCAACATCAAGTTGGACATCACCTCCCACAACGAGGA
CTACACCATCGTGGAACAGTACGAACGCGCCGAGGGCCGCCACTCCACCGGCGGCATGGACGAGCTGTAC
AAGTAAGCGGCCGCGACTCTAGATCATAATCAGCCATACCACATTTGTAGAGGTTTTACTTGCTTTAAAA
AACCTCCCACACCTCCCCCTGAACCTGAAACATAAAATGAATGCAATTGTTGTTGTTAACTTGTTTATTG
CAGCTTATAATGGTTACAAATAAAGCAATAGCATCACAAATTTCACAAATAAAGCATTTTTTTCACTGCA
TTCTAGTTGTGGTTTGTCCAAACTCATCAATGTATCTTAAGGCGTAAATTGTAAGCGTTAATATTTTGTT
AAAATTCGCGTTAAATTTTTGTTAAATCAGCTCATTTTTTAACCAATAGGCCGAAATCGGCAAAATCCCT
TATAAATCAAAAGAATAGACCGAGATAGGGT
[37 nt withheld, positions 3392-3428]
AAAGAACGTGGACTCCAACGTCAAAGG
[49 nt withheld, positions 3456-3504]
T
[91 nt withheld, positions 3506-3596]
G
[124 nt withheld, positions 3598-3721]
CAGGTGGCACTTTTCGGGGAAATGTGCGCGGAACCCCTATTTGTTTATTTTTCTAAATACATTCAAATAT
GTATCCGCTCATGAGACAATAACCCTGATAAATGCTTCAATAATATTGAAAAAGGAAGAGTCCTGAGGCG
GAAAGAACCAGCTGTGGAATGTGTGTCAGTTAGGGTGTGGAAAGTCCCCAGGCTCCCCAGCAGGCAGAAG
TATGCAAAGCATGCATCTCAATTAGTCAGCAACCAGGTGTGGAAAGTCCCCAGGCTCCCCAGCAGGCAGA
AGTATGCAAAGCATGCATCTCAATTAGTCAGCAACCATAGTCCCGCCCCTAACTCCGCCCATCCCGCCCC
TAACTCCGCCCAGTTCCGCCCATTCTCCGCCCCATGGCTGACTAATTTTTTTTATTTATGCAGAGGCCGA
GGCCGCCTCGGCCTCTGAGCTATTCCAGAAGTAGTGAGGAGGCTTTTTTGGAGGCCTAGGCTTTTGCAAA
GATCGATCAAGAGACAGGATGAGGATCGTTTCGCATGATTGAACAAGATGGATTGCACGCAGGTTCTCCG
GCCGCTTGGGTGGAGAGGCTATTCGGCTATGACTGGGCACAACAGACAATCGGCTGCTCTGATGCCGCCG
TGTTCCGGCTGTCAGCGCAGGGGCGCCCGGTTCTTTTTGTCAAGACCGACCTGTCCGGTGCCCTGAATGA
ACTGCAAGACGAGGCAGCGCGGCTATCGTGGCTGGCCACGACGGGCGTTCCTTGCGCAGCTGTGCTCGAC
GTTGTCACTGAAGCGGGAAGGGACTGGCTGCTATTGGGCGAAGTGCCGGGGCAGGATCTCCTGTCATCTC
ACCTTGCTCCTGCCGAGAAAGTATCCATCATGGCTGATGCAATGCGGCGGCTGCATACGCTTGATCCGGC
TACCTGCCCATTCGACCACCAAGCGAAACATCGCATCGAGCGAGCACGTACTCGGATGGAAGCCGGTCTT
GTCGATCAGGATGATCTGGACGAAGAGCATCAGGGGCTCGCGCCAGCCGAACTGTTCGCCAGGCTCAAGG
CGAGCATGCCCGACGGCGAGGATCTCGTCGTGACCCATGGCGATGCCTGCTTGCCGAATATCATGGTGGA
AAATGGCCGCTTTTCTGGATTCATCGACTGTGGCCGGCTGGGTGTGGCGGACCGCTATCAGGACATAGCG
TTGGCTACCCGTGATATTGCTGAAGAGCTTGGCGGCGAATGGGCTGACCGCTTCCTCGTGCTTTACGGTA
TCGCCGCTCCCGATTCGCAGCGCATCGCCTTCTATCGCCTTCTTGACGAGTTCTTCTGAGCGGGACTCTG
GGGTTCGAAATGACCGACCAAGCGACGCCCAACCTGCCATCACGAGATTTCGATTCCACCGCCGCCTTCT
ATGAAAGGTTGGGCTTCGGAATCGTTTTCCGGGACGCCGGCTGGATGATCCTCCAGCGCGGGGATCTCAT
GCTGGAGTTCTTCGCCCACCCTAGGGGGAGGCTAACTGAAACACGGAAGGAGACAATACCGGAAGGAACC
CGCGCTATGACGGCAATAAAAAGACAGAATAAAACGCACGGTGTTGGGTCGTTTGTTCATAAACGCGGGG
TTCGGTCCCAGGGCTGGCACTCTGTCGATACCCCACCGAGACCCCATTGGGGCCAATACGCCCGCGTTTC
TTCCTTTTCCCCACCCCACCCCCCAAGTTCGGGTGAAGGCCCAGGGCTCGCAGCCAACGTCGGGGCGGCA
GGCCCTGCCATAGCCTCAGGTTACTCATATATACTTTAGATTGATTTAAAACTTCATTTTTAATTTAAAA
GGATCTAGGTGAAGATCCTTTTTGATAATCTCATGACCAAAATCCCTTAACGTGAGTTTTCGTTCCACTG
AGCGTCAGACCCCGTAGAAAAGATCAAAGGATCTTCTTGAGATCCTTTTTTTCTGCGCGTAATCTGCTGC
TTGCAAACAAAAAAACCACCGCTACCAGCGGTGGTTTGTTTGCCGGATCAAGAGCTACCAACTCTTTTTC
CGAAGGTAACTGGCTTCAGCAGAGCGCAGATACCAAATACTGTTCTTCTAGTGTAGCCGTAGTTAGGCCA
CCACTTCAAGAACTCTGTAGCACCGCCTACATACCTCGCTCTGCTAATCCTGTTACCAGTGGCTGCTGCC
AGTGGCGATAAGTCGTGTCTTACCGGGTTGGACTCAAGACGATAGTTACCGGATAAGGCGCAGCGGTCGG
GCTGAACGGGGGGTTCGTGCACACAGCCCAGCTTGGAGCGAACGACCTACACCGAACTGAGATACCTACA
GCGTGAGCTATGAGAAAGCGCCACGCTTCCCGAAGGGAGAAAGGCGGACAGGTATCCGGTAAGCGGCAGG
GTCGGAACAGGAGAGCGCACGAGGGAGCTTCCAGGGGGAAACGCCTGGTATCTTTATAGTCCTGTCGGGT
TTCGCCACCTCTGACTTGAGCGTCGATTTTTGTGATGCTCGTCAGGGGGGCGGAGCCTATGGAAAAACGC
CAGCAACGCGGCCTTTTTACGGTTCCTGGCCTTTTGCTGGCCTTTTGCTCA
